>Addgene plasmid #46124 | pattB-synaptobrevin-15-LexABD-G4MD-QFAD-hsp70 | depositor full sequence | sequence record 65024 | pattB-synaptobrevin-15-LexABD-G4MD-QFAD-hsp70 sequence 12561 bps
CTG
[124 nt withheld, positions 4-127]
C
[91 nt withheld, positions 129-219]
A
[49 nt withheld, positions 221-269]
CCTTTGACGTTGGAGTCCACGTTCTTT
[37 nt withheld, positions 297-333]
ACCCTATCTCGGTCTATTCTTTTGATTTATAAGGGATTTTGCCGATTTCGGCCTATTGGTTAAAAAATGA
GCTGATTTAACAAAAATTTAACGCGAATTTTAACAAAATATTAACGCTTACAATTTCCATTCGCCATTCA
GGCTGCGCAACTGTTGGGAAGGGCGATCGGTGCGGGCCTCTTCGCTATTACGCCAGCTGGCGAAAGGGGG
ATGTGCTGCAAGGCGATTAAGTTGGGTAACGCCAGGGTTTTCCCAGTCACGACGTTGTAAAACGACGGCC
AGTGAATTGTAATACGACTCACTATAGGGCGAATTGGGTACGTACCGGGCCCCTAGTATGTATGTAAGTT
AATAAAACCCATTTTTGCGGAAAGTAGATAAAAAAAACATTTTTTTTTTTTACTGCACTGGATATCATTG
AACTTATCTGATCAGTTTTAAATTTACTTCGATCCAAGGGTATTTGATGTACCAGGTTCTTTCGATTACC
TCTCACTCAAAATGACATTCCACTCAAAGTCAGCGCTGTTTGCCTCCTTCTCTGTCCACAGAAATATCGC
CGTCTCTTTCGCCGCTGCGTCCGCTATCTCTTTCGCCACCGTTTGTAGCGTTACGTAGCGTCAATGTCCG
CCTTCAGTTGCATTTTGTCAGCGGTTTCGTGACGAAGCTCCAAGCGGTTTACGCCATCAATTAAACACAA
AGTGCTGTGCCAAAACTCCTCTCGCTTCTTATTTTTGTTTGTTTTTTGAGTGATTGGGGTGGTGATTGGT
TTTGGGTGGGTAAGCAGGGGAAAGTGTGAAAAATCCCGGCAATGGGCCAAGAGGATCAGGAGCTATTAAT
TCGCGGAGGCAGCAAACACCCATCTGCCGAGCATCTGAACAATGTGAGTAGTACATGTGCATACATCTTA
AGTTCACTTGATCTATAGGAACTGCGATTGCAACATCAAATTGTCTGCGGCGTGAGAACTGCGACCCACA
AAAATCCCAAACCGCAATTGCACAAACAAATAGTGACACGAAACAGATTATTCTGGTAGCTGTTCTCGCT
ATATAAGACAATTTTTGAGATCATATCATGATCAAGACATCTAAAGGCATTCATTTTCGACTATATTCTT
TTTTACAAAAAATATAACAACCAGATATTTTAAGCTGATCCTAGATGCACAAAAAATAAATAAAAGTATA
AACCTACTTCGTAGGATACTTCGGGGTACTTTTTGTTCGGGGTTAGATGAGCATAACGCTTGTAGTTGAT
ATTTGAGATCCCCTATCATTGCAGGGTGACAGCGGAGCGGCTTCGCAGAGCTGCATTAACCAGGGCTTCG
GGCAGGCCAAAAACTACGGCACGCTCCGGCCACCCAGTCCGCCGGAGGACTCCGGTTCAGGGAGCGGCCA
ACTAGCCGAGAACCTCACCTATGCCTGGCACAATATGGACATCTTTGGGGCGGTCAATCAGCCGGGCTCC
GGATGGCGGCAGCTGGTCAACCGGACACGCGGACTATTCTGCAACGAGCGACACATACCGGCGCCCAGGA
AACATTTGCTCAAGAACGGTGAGTTTCTATTCGCAGTCGGCTGATCTGTGTGAAATCTTAATAAAGGGTC
CAATTACCAATTTGAAACTCAGTTTGCGGCGTGGCCTATCCGGGCGAACTTTTGGCCGTGATGGGCAGTT
CCGGTGCCGGAAAGACGACCCTGCTGAATGCCCTTGCCTTTCGATCGCCGCAGGGCATCCAAGTATCGCC
ATCCGGGATGCGACTGCTCAATGGCCAACCTGTGGACGCCAAGGAGATGCAGGCCAGGTGCGCCTATGTC
CAGCAGGATGACCTCTTTATCGGCTCCCTAACGGCCAGGGAACACCTGATTTTCCAGGCCATGGTGCGGA
TGCCACGACATCTGACCTATCGGCAGCGAGTGGCCCGCGTGGATCAGGTGATCCAGGAGCTTTCGCTCAG
CAAATGTCAGCACACGATCATCGGTGTGCCCGGCAGGGTGAAAGGTCTGTCCGGCGGAGAAAGGAAGCGT
CTGGCATTCGCCTCCGAGGCACTAACCGATCCGCCGCTTCTGATCTGCGATGAGCCCACCTCCGGACTGG
ACTCATTTACCGCCCACAGCGTCGTCCAGGTGCTGAAGAAGCTGTCGCAGAAGGGCAAGACCGTCATCCT
GACCATTCATCAGCCGTCTTCCGAGCTGTTTGAGCTCTTTGACAAGATCCTTCTGATGGCCGAGGGCAGG
GTAGCTTTCTTGGGCACTCCCAGCGAAGCCGTCGACTTCTTTTCCTAGTGAGTTCGATGTGTTTATTAAG
GGTATCTAGCATTACATTACATCTCAACTCCTATCCAGCGTGGGTGCCCAGTGTCCTACCAACTACAATC
CGGCGGACTTTTACGTACAGGTGTTGGCCGTTGTGCCCGGACGGGAGATCGAGTCCCGTGATCGGATCGC
CAAGATATGCGACAATTTTGCTATTAGCAAAGTAGCCCGGGATATGGAGCAGTTGTTGGCCACCAAAAAT
TTGGAGAAGCCACTGGAGCAGCCGGAGAATGGGTACACCTACAAGGCCACCTGGTTCATGCAGTTCCGGG
CGGTCCTGTGGCGATCCTGGCTGTCGGTGCTCAAGGAACCACTCCTCGTAAAAGTGCGACTTATTCAGAC
AACGGTGAGTGGTTCCAGTGGAAACAAATGATATAACGCTTACAATTCTTGGAAACAAATTCGCTAGATT
TTAGTTAGAATTGCCTGATTCCACACCCTTCTTAGTTTTTTTCAATGAGATGTATAGTTTATAGTTTTGC
AGAAAATAAATAAATTTCATTTAACTCGCGAACATGTTGAAGATATGAATATTAATGAGATGCGAGTAAC
ATTTTAATTTGCAGATGGTTGCCATCTTGATTGGCCTCATCTTTTTGGGCCAACAACTCACGCAAGTGGG
CGTGATGAATATCAACGGAGCCATCTTCCTCTTCCTGACCAACATGACCTTTCAAAACGTCTTTGCCACG
ATAAATGTAAGTCTTGTTTAGAATACATTTGCATATTAATAATTTACTAACTTTCTAATGAATCGATTCG
ATTTAGGTGTTCACCTCAGAGCTGCCAGTTTTTATGAGGGAGGCCCGAAGTCGACTTTATCGCTGTGACA
CATACTTTCTGGGCAAAACGATTGCCGAATTACCGCTTTTTCTCACAGTGCCACTGGTCTTCACGGCGAT
TGCCTATCCGATGATCGGACTGCGGGCCGGAGTGCTGCACTTCTTCAACTGCCTGGCGCTGGTCACTCTG
GTGGCCAATGTGTCAACGTCCTTCGGATATCTAATATCCTGCGCCAGCTCCTCGACCTCGATGGCGCTGT
CTGTGGGTCCGCCGGTTATCATACCATTCCTGCTCTTTGGCGGCTTCTTCTTGAACTCGGGCTCGGTGCC
AGTATACCTCAAATGGTTGTCGTACCTCTCATGGTTCCGTTACGCCAACGAGGGTCTGCTGATTAACCAA
TGGGCGGACGTGGAGCCGGGCGAAATTAGCTGCACATCGTCGAACACCACGTGCCCCAGTTCGGGCAAGG
TCATCCTGGAGACGCTTAACTTCTCCGCCGCCGATCTGCCGCTGGACTACGTGGGTCTGGCCATTCTCAT
CGTGAGCTTCCGGGTGCTCGCATATCTGGCTCTAAGACTTCGGGCCCGACGCAAGGAGTAGCCGACATAT
ATCCGAAATAACTGCTTGTTTTTTTTTTTTACCATTATTACCATCGTGTTTACTGTTTATTGCCCCCTCA
AAAAGCTAATGTAATTATATTTGTGCCAATAAAAACAAGATATGACCTATAGAATACAAGTATTTCCCCT
TCGAACATCCCCACAAGTAGACTTTGGATTTGTCTTCTAACCAAAAGACTTACACACCTGCATACCTTAC
ATCAAAAACTCGTTTATCGCTACATAAAACACCGGGATATATTTTTTATATACATACTTTTCAAATCGCG
CGCCCTCTTCATAATTCACCTCCACCACACCACGTTTCGTAGTTGCTCTTTCGCTGTCTCCCACCCGCTC
TCCGCAACACATTCACCTTTTGTTCGACGACCTTGGAGCGACTGTCGTTAGTTCCGCGCGATTCGGTTCG
CTCAAATGGTTCCGAGTGGTTCATTTCGTCTCAATAGAAATTAGTAATAAATATTTGTATGTACAATTTA
TTTGCTCCAATATATTTGTATATATTTCCCTCACAGCTATATTTATTCTAATTTAATATTATGACTTTTT
AAGGTAATTTTTTGTGACCTGTTCGGAGTGATTAGCGTTACAATTTGAACTGAAAGTGACATCCAGTGTT
TGTTCCTTGTGTAGATGCATCTCAAAAAAATGGTGGGCATAATAGTGTTGTTTATATATATCAAAAATAA
CAACTATAATAATAAGAATACATTTAATTTAGAAAATGCTTGGATTTCACTGGAACTAGGCTAGCATAAC
TTCGTATAATGTATGCTATACGAAGTTATGCTAGCGGATCCGACCTCAAAGATGGAAGCGGAGCAGAAGG
AGCGATTTCAGACAGACGCCCCCAAGTTTTGGGATTCCTTCTACGGCATTCACGACAACCGCTTCTTCAA
GGATCGCCACTGGCTGTTTACGGAGTTCCCCGAACTAGCTCCTCTGGCGGCGGATTCGGCGGTACTGCAA
CCACGTAGCATTTTCGAACTGGGCTGTGGAGTAGGAAACACAATTTTACCCCTTCTACAGTACAGCTCTG
AACCGCAGCTCAAGGTTTTCGGATGTGACTTCTCCGCCCGGGCCATTGAAATCCTGCGAAGCCAACGGCA
GTTCGACGAGAAGCGCTGCGAGGTGTTTGTCATGGATGCCACGCTGGATCATTGGCAGGTGCCCTTCGAG
GAAAACTCACAGGACATTATTGTGATGATTTTTGTGCTGTCCGCAATTGAGCCAAAGAAAATGCAGCGGG
TATTGGACAATTGCTATCGCTACCTGCGTCCCGGTGGCTTGCTCCTCTTCCGCGACTACGGACGATACGA
CCTGGCACAGCTGCGCTTCAAGAGCGGCAAGTGTATGGAGGACAACTTCTACGTGCGAGGCGACGGCACC
ATGGTGTACTTCTTCACGGAGGAAGAACTGCGGGGTATGATGACTCAAGCGGGGCTGCAGGAGGAGCAGC
TCATTGTGGACCGAAGACTGCAAGTTAATCGCTGTCGCGGCTTGAAAATGTACCGCGTGTGGATTCAGAC
AAAGTTCAGGAAACCGCTTTAAATCAATTTAGACGAATAGTTCTGTGCATTTTAAACCTTGTTCAAATCA
ATTGATATAATTATTTACACGATATATTTAAAAATACAAAGTTAAAACTTCAAACTGTAATATTACTAGA
ACTTTGAGCATTTCTTTTTCTTGATGGAAAGCCCGGCTTGTTTTTAAATTTCCCACCCCTTGGCCATCGG
CACTTGGAAATCGCTAAGGAAAAGCTTCTCGCTGGAACACCATTCGCTGCTGGCCATCCAGGCAGCTTTT
TCCCCAAATACACATAACAGTTAGGAAAGCTGCAAGTTTTCGCAGTTGGCCAAAAACGTCGTAAGTGAAA
ATTTTCCTGGTGCTGCGTAAAAAAATTCGTAAAATATTAGTTAAGCCTGGTTTTTGTAAACTCAAGTTGC
CCGAGCAAAAGTAAAGTGATTCTGATCAAAAGTGCTAAAACTGATTGATTAGGAAAACGAAGATCAAACG
AAATGTCAACCAAAGTCAGCGAAAACCCTTGTCGTGCAGAATTTCATTGATTTTTTCTTCTGAGCCCACG
TTGGCCAGTTGGGCACTTGAAATTATTTTTAAAACGTTTTGCATTTTGAAGACATCTTAGGTGCCCCTGG
GGGTATGCAACGGAAATGAGGAAGGACATGCCTCATGGCTGGGCGTGTTGCTGCCACCCAAATAGTCCTC
TTACGTCCCAATTAGAATCCCATAGCTGCCCATTTCAAGCATTAACCGATGTACTAAAAATAGTTGCAAC
TATTTTCGCACTCTATTCAGCAGCAGTTCCAGCGCTGAGCCAGAAAATTCCTGCGAAAGGCTGTCGTGGC
AAGTGTTACCCGCACACATACACATCATCCAGATCCAGCCAATCCCCCCGTGGAGTGGAGTGAATTTTCA
TTGACGACGGGGCGAAAAAGCTCTGGCGGAAGAGCGACAGAGAGAGAGAGAAACAGAGAGAGAGAGAGAG
AAGCGGCACTGAGAGCGCAACCCTCTAGAACAAAAACAACGAAACAGAGTTCAGCTGCACCACCACCCAC
TACCTACACCACCAACGCCACCACCGCCCACTGACCATCCCACATCCCGACCTGCGCCAGTGGAAGACAG
TGAAAGAGGCCAAGTGCATCGTGCATAGAGTACCTTCATCCTAATCATCGACAGCCGAATTCCAAAATGC
CACCCAAGAAGAAGCGAAAAGTAGAAGATCCAATGAAGGCTCTCACGGCCCGACAACAGGAAGTTTTTGA
TTTGATACGGGATCATATATCCCAAACGGGTATGCCTCCGACCCGCGCAGAGATAGCACAGCGACTGGGC
TTTCGATCGCCTAACGCCGCGGAGGAGCACTTGAAGGCACTGGCCCGCAAGGGTGTCATTGAAATCGTGT
CCGGTGCGAGCCGCGGAATCCGGCTGTTGCAGGAGGAGGAAGAGGGCCTGCCACTGGTGGGACGCGTGGC
CGCTGGCGAGCCGCTGCTGGCCCAGCAACACATAGAGGGACACTATCAGGTGGACCCCTCCTTGTTTAAG
CCAAATGCTGATTTCCTGTTGCGGGTGTCGGGAATGTCCATGAAGGACATCGGTATTATGGATGGTGACC
TCCTCGCCGTCCATAAGACACAGGATGTCAGGAACGGCCAGGTAGTCGTTGCCAGGATAGACGATGAGGT
CACTGTGAAACGTCTCAAGAAGCAAGGCAATAAGGTCGAGCTGCTGCCGGAGAATAGCGAGTTCAAGCCG
ATCGTGGTGGATCTGCGACAGCAGTCCTTTACTATCGAGGGCTTGGCCGTGGGTGTGATCCGCAACGGAG
ATTGGCTGGGATCCATCGACAGTGCGGCCCACCACGACAACAGCACCATTCCACTGGACTTCATGCCTCG
TGACGCACTGCATGGATTTGACTGGAGCGAGGAGGATGATATGAGCGACGGACTCCCATTCCTGAAGACC
GACCCCAATAACAATGGTTTCTTTGGCGACGGCAGCCTGCTGTGTATCCTGCGAAGTATTGGTTTTAAGC
CGGAAAATTACACGAACAGTAATGTCAATCGTCTTCCCACAATGATCACCGACCGTTACACGCTGGCCAG
TCGCAGTACTACAAGCCGCCTGCTGCAAAGCTATCTTAACAACTTCCACCCCTACTGCCCCATAGTGCAT
AGTCCTACTCTCATGATGCTTTACAACAATCAGATTGAGATAGCATCGAAGGACCAGTGGCAGATCCTCT
TCAACTGCATTCTCGCCATCGGCGCTTGGTGTATTGAAGGCGAGAGCACAGATATCGACGTGTTTTACTA
TCAAAACGCCAAGTCGCACCTCACCTCGAAGGTCTTCGAAAGTGGAAGCATTATCCTCGTGACAGCCCTC
CATCTGCTGAGTCGTTATACCCAGTGGCGTCAGAAAACTAATACATCCTACAACTTTCATTCGTTCAGCA
TTCGGATGGCGATTAGCCTGGGACTTAATCGTGACCTCCCAAGTAGCTTCAGCGATTCGTCGATCCTGGA
ACAGCGCCGGAGGATTTGGTGGAGTGTGTACAGCTGGGAGATCCAGCTGTCCCTCTTGTACGGACGCAGC
ATTCAGCTGAGTCAGAACACGATTTCCTTCCCGTCCAGCGTGGACGACGTTCAACGGACAACTACGGGCC
CGACCATCTACCACGGTATCATTGAGACGGCCCGCTTGCTTCAAGTGTTTACGAAGATTTATGAGCTGGA
TAAGACAGTGACCGCGGAGAAGAGTCCGATCTGCGCCAAGAAATGCCTGATGATCTGCAATGAGATAGAG
GAGGTGAGCCGCCAGGCACCCAAGTTCCTGCAGATGGACATAAGCACTACGGCGCTGACTAATCTCCTCA
AAGAACACCCCTGGCTGAGTTTCACCCGCTTCGAGCTGAAGTGGAAACAGCTGAGTCTGATTATATACGT
TTTGCGGGACTTTTTCACAAATTTTACGCAGAAGAAGTCGCAGCTTGAGCAAGATCAGAACGACCATCAG
TCCTACGAGGTAAAGAGGTGCAGCATAATGCTCTCCGACGCAGCCCAGCGCACCGTGATGTCGGTGTCGT
CCTATATGGACAACCATAATGTGACCCCTTATTTCGCCTGGAATTGCTCCTACTATTTGTTCAACGCCGT
GTTGGTCCCAATCAAGACTCTTCTGAGCAACTCCAAATCGAACGCCGAGAATAACGAGACAGCACAGCTC
TTGCAGCAAATTAACACCGTGTTGATGCTGTTGAAGAAACTCGCTACATTCAAGATTCAGACTTGCGAAA
AGTACATCCAGGTGTTGGAAGAGGTGTGCGCCCCATTCCTTCTTTCGCAATGCGCAATTCCCCTCCCGCA
CATAAGTTACAATAATTCCAACGGCTCCGCTATCAAGAATATCGTCGGCTCCGCTACAATCGCGCAGTAT
CCCACGCTGCCTGAGGAAAATGTTAACAACATATCGGTGAAGTATGTAAGTCCAGGCAGCGTCGGCCCGA
GCCCTGTGCCGCTGAAAAGCGGAGCCTCCTTCAGCGATCTGGTCAAGCTGCTCAGCAACCGCCCACCATC
CCGCAACTCCCCTGTCACTATACCCCGATCGACCCCGTCGCATCGTAGCGTTACCCCATTCCTGGGACAA
CAGCAGCAACTGCAGAGTCTGGTGCCACTTACGCGTCAGTTGGAGCTCCCTCCTACCGCCACGGCTACGG
CCTCGATAATGCCGCACGTGATGGAGCAGCCTCTCAGTACCAGCATTAACCCCGTCAACGACCGCTTCAA
CGGTATTCCCAACCCCACTCCGTATAACTCCGATGCAGCTCTCGATGCTATCACTCAGACCAACGATTAT
GGAAGCGTAAATACACATGGTATCCTCTCTACTTACCCGCCACCGGCTACGCACCTTAATGAAGCTTCCG
TCGCTCTCGCTCCCGGTGGCGCCCCCCCCCGACCGCCTCCTCCGTATGTTGACAGCACGACCAATCACCC
GCCGTACCACTCGAATCTGGTTCCAATGGCGAACTTTGGTTACTCGACCGTTGATTACGATGCCATGGTT
GACGATTTGGCTAGCATTGAATACACGGACGCTGTGGATGTCGACCCACAGTTTATGACCAATCTGGGAT
TCGTTCCTGGATGTAACTTCTCCGACATTAATACATACGAACAGTGATGACGTCTATCGATACCGTCGAC
TAAAGCCAAATAGAAAATTATTCAGTTCCTGGCTTAAGTTTTTAAAAGTGATATTATTTATTTGGTTGTA
ACCAACCAAAAGAATGTAAATAACTAATACATAATTATGTTAGTTTTAAGTTAGCAACAAATTGATTTTA
GCTATATTAGCTACTTGGTTAATAAATAGAATATATTTATTTAAAGATAATTGCGTTTTTATTGTCAGGG
AGTGAGTTTGCTTAAAAACTCGTTTAGATCCGCGGCCGCGGCTCGAGGGTACCTCTAGAGATCCACTAGT
GTCGACGATGTAGGTCACGGTCTCGAAGCCGCGGTGCGGGTGCCAGGGCGTGCCCTTGGGCTCCCCGGGC
GCGTACTCCACCTCACCCATCTGGTCCATCATGATGAACGGGTCGAGGTGGCGGTAGTTGATCCCGGCGA
ACGCGCGGCGCACCGGGAAGCCCTCGCCCTCGAAACCGCTGGGCGCGGTGGTCACGGTGAGCACGGGACG
TGCGACGGCGTCGGCGGGTGCGGATACGCGGGGCAGCGTCAGCGGGTTCTCGACGGTCACGGCGGGCATG
TCGACACTAGTTCTAGCCAGCTTTTGTTCCCTTTAGTGAGGGTTAATTTCGAGCTTGGCGTAATCATGGT
CATAGCTGTTTCCTGTGTGAAATTGTTATCCGCTCACAATTCCACACAACATACGAGCCGGAAGCATAAA
GTGTAAAGCCTGGGGTGCCTAATGAGTGAGCTAACTCACATTAATTGCGTTGCGCTCACTGCCCGCTTTC
CAGTCGGGAAACCTGTCGTGCCAGCTGCATTAATGAATCGGCCAACGCGCGGGGAGAGGCGGTTTGCGTA
TTGGGCGCTCTTCCGCTTCCTCGCTCACTGACTCGCTGCGCTCGGTCGTTCGGCTGCGGCGAGCGGTATC
AGCTCACTCAAAGGCGGTAATACGGTTATCCACAGAATCAGGGGATAACGCAGGAAAGAACATGTGAGCA
AAAGGCCAGCAAAAGGCCAGGAACCGTAAAAAGGCCGCGTTGCTGGCGTTTTTCCATAGGCTCCGCCCCC
CTGACGAGCATCACAAAAATCGACGCTCAAGTCAGAGGTGGCGAAACCCGACAGGACTATAAAGATACCA
GGCGTTTCCCCCTGGAAGCTCCCTCGTGCGCTCTCCTGTTCCGACCCTGCCGCTTACCGGATACCTGTCC
GCCTTTCTCCCTTCGGGAAGCGTGGCGCTTTCTCATAGCTCACGCTGTAGGTATCTCAGTTCGGTGTAGG
TCGTTCGCTCCAAGCTGGGCTGTGTGCACGAACCCCCCGTTCAGCCCGACCGCTGCGCCTTATCCGGTAA
CTATCGTCTTGAGTCCAACCCGGTAAGACACGACTTATCGCCACTGGCAGCAGCCACTGGTAACAGGATT
AGCAGAGCGAGGTATGTAGGCGGTGCTACAGAGTTCTTGAAGTGGTGGCCTAACTACGGCTACACTAGAA
GGACAGTATTTGGTATCTGCGCTCTGCTGAAGCCAGTTACCTTCGGAAAAAGAGTTGGTAGCTCTTGATC
CGGCAAACAAACCACCGCTGGTAGCGGTGGTTTTTTTGTTTGCAAGCAGCAGATTACGCGCAGAAAAAAA
GGATCTCAAGAAGATCCTTTGATCTTTTCTACGGGGTCTGACGCTCAGTGGAACGAAAACTCACGTTAAG
GGATTTTGGTCATGAGATTATCAAAAAGGATCTTCACCTAGATCCTTTTAAATTAAAAATGAAGTTTTAA
ATCAATCTAAAGTATATATGAGTAAACTTGGTCTGACAGTTACCAATGCTTAATCAGTGAGGCACCTATC
TCAGCGATCTGTCTATTTCGTTCATCCATAGTTGCCTGACTCCCCGTCGTGTAGATAACTACGATACGGG
AGGGCTTACCATCTGGCCCCAGTGCTGCAATGATACCGCGAGACCCACGCTCACCGGCTCCAGATTTATC
AGCAATAAACCAGCCAGCCGGAAGGGCCGAGCGCAGAAGTGGTCCTGCAACTTTATCCGCCTCCATCCAG
TCTATTAATTGTTGCCGGGAAGCTAGAGTAAGTAGTTCGCCAGTTAATAGTTTGCGCAACGTTGTTGCCA
TTGCTACAGGCATCGTGGTGTCACGCTCGTCGTTTGGTATGGCTTCATTCAGCTCCGGTTCCCAACGATC
AAGGCGAGTTACATGATCCCCCATGTTGTGCAAAAAAGCGGTTAGCTCCTTCGGTCCTCCGATCGTTGTC
AGAAGTAAGTTGGCCGCAGTGTTATCACTCATGGTTATGGCAGCACTGCATAATTCTCTTACTGTCATGC
CATCCGTAAGATGCTTTTCTGTGACTGGTGAGTACTCAACCAAGTCATTCTGAGAATAGTGTATGCGGCG
ACCGAGTTGCTCTTGCCCGGCGTCAATACGGGATAATACCGCGCCACATAGCAGAACTTTAAAAGTGCTC
ATCATTGGAAAACGTTCTTCGGGGCGAAAACTCTCAAGGATCTTACCGCTGTTGAGATCCAGTTCGATGT
AACCCACTCGTGCACCCAACTGATCTTCAGCATCTTTTACTTTCACCAGCGTTTCTGGGTGAGCAAAAAC
AGGAAGGCAAAATGCCGCAAAAAAGGGAATAAGGGCGACACGGAAATGTTGAATACTCATACTCTTCCTT
TTTCAATATTATTGAAGCATTTATCAGGGTTATTGTCTCATGAGCGGATACATATTTGAATGTATTTAGA
AAAATAAACAAATAGGGGTTCCGCGCACATTTCCCCGAAAAGTGCCAC
Features (pLannotate 1.2.2; 18 found; start..end, strand, type, name):
      4..432     +  rep_origin     f1 ori (sequence partly withheld): f1 bacteriophage origin of replication; arrow indicates direction of (+) strand synthesis
    463..620     -  CDS            lacZα (fragment): LacZα fragment of β-galactosidase; lacZ fragment
    623..641     +  promoter       T7 promoter: promoter for bacteriophage T7 RNA polymerase
    666..4802    +  gene           mini-white: white; This modified version of the white gene lacks part of the first intron.
   4809..4842    -  protein_bind   loxP: Cre-mediated recombination occurs in the 8-bp core sequence (GCATACAT). Cre recombinase
   4856..5602    +  CDS            metl (fragment): METL_DROME - Experimental evidence at protein level: Swiss-Prot protein existence level 1. Probable methyltransferase. From Drosophila melanogaster (Fruit fly).
   6806..7411    +  CDS            lexA: LEXA_ECOLI - Also known as exrA, spr, tsl, umuA. Experimental evidence at protein level: Swiss-Prot protein existence level 1. Represses a number of genes involved in the response to DNA damage (SOS response), including recA and lexA. Binds to the 16 bp palindromic sequence 5'-CTGTATATATATACAG-3'. In the presence of single- stranded DNA, RecA interacts with LexA causing an autocatalytic cleavage which disrupts the DNA-binding part of LexA, leading to derepression of the SOS regulon and eventually DNA repair. Implicated in hydroxy radical-mediated cell death induced by hydroxyurea treatment (Pu
   7415..9256    +  CDS            GAL4 (fragment): GAL4_YEAST - Experimental evidence at protein level: Swiss-Prot protein existence level 1. This protein is a positive regulator for the gene expression of the galactose-induced genes such as GAL1, GAL2, GAL7, GAL10, and MEL1 which code for the enzymes used to convert galactose to glucose. It recognizes a 17 base pair sequence in (5'-CGGRNNRCYNYNCNCCG-3') the upstream activating sequence (UAS-G) of these genes. From Saccharomyces cerevisiae (strain ATCC 204508 / S288c) (Baker's yeast).
   9188..9757    +  CDS            qa-1f (fragment): QA1F_NEUCR - Protein predicted: Swiss-Prot protein existence level 4. Transcription activation of genes for enzymes and proteins of quinate metabolism by binding to a 16 base-pair sequence (consensus 5'- GGRTAARYRYTTAYCC-3') in front of each Qa genes. From Neurospora crassa (strain ATCC 24698 / 74-OR23-1A / CBS 708.71 / DSM 1257 / FGSC 987).
  10085..10154   +  protein_bind   attB: attB site for the φC31 integrase (Groth et al., 2000) phage φC31 integrase
  10373..10391   -  promoter       T3 promoter: promoter for bacteriophage T3 RNA polymerase
  10434..10456   -  protein_bind   lac operator (fragment): The lac repressor binds to the lac operator to inhibit transcription in E. coli. This inhibition can be relieved by adding lactose or isopropyl-β-D-thiogalactopyranoside (IPTG). lac repressor encoded by lacI
  10460..10490   -  promoter       lac promoter: promoter for the E. coli lac operon
  10505..10526   -  protein_bind   CAP binding site: CAP binding activates transcription in the presence of cAMP. E. coli catabolite activator protein
  10539..10631   -  CDS            lacI (fragment): lac repressor; lacI; The lac repressor binds to the lac operator to inhibit transcription in E. coli. This inhibition can be relieved by adding lactose or isopropyl-β-D-thiogalactopyranoside (IPTG).
  10814..11402   -  rep_origin     ori: high-copy-number ColE1/pMB1/pBR322/pUC origin of replication
  11573..12433   -  CDS            AmpR: β-lactamase; bla; confers resistance to ampicillin, carbenicillin, and related antibiotics
  12434..12538   -  promoter       AmpR promoter: bla
