[The description below was written by a language model from this plasmid's Addgene catalogue record and pLannotate feature annotations shown in this document.]
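Description:
pattB-synaptobrevin-15-LexABD-G4MD-QFAD-hsp70 is a 12.6 kb Drosophila transgenesis plasmid built on the pattB backbone and catalogued as an insect expression vector. In E. coli it replicates from a high-copy ColE1/pUC-type origin and is selected with ampicillin (AmpR with its own promoter). It also retains an f1 origin, lacZα and lac regulatory remnants, and flanking T7 and T3 promoters from the parental cloning vector. For delivery into flies it carries a φC31 attB site, which allows integrase-mediated insertion into a genomic attP landing site. A mini-white gene provides the eye-colour marker used to identify transformants. A single loxP site lies just downstream of mini-white.

The payload is a synthetic chimeric transcription factor of about 3 kb, cloned between EcoRI and AatII. It fuses the bacterial LexA DNA-binding domain to the middle domain of yeast GAL4 and the activation domain of the Neurospora crassa QF (qa-1f) activator. The feature table shows these three segments as contiguous forward-strand coding regions. Expression is driven by a synaptobrevin promoter introduced into the backbone. This promoter is not annotated as such, but it presumably occupies the region upstream of lexA, where the annotation software detects a fragment of the Drosophila metl gene. The name indicates an hsp70 terminator following the coding sequence, which is likewise unannotated.

The plasmid belongs to a set of improved and expanded Q-system reagents for genetic manipulation. Through its LexA domain, the hybrid activator would be expected to drive reporters or effectors placed under LexA operator sites. The synaptobrevin promoter would direct this activity to neurons. The meaning of the "15" in the name is not stated in the record.
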