Addgene plasmid #46124: pattB-synaptobrevin-15-LexABD-G4MD-QFAD-hsp70
Depositing lab: Christopher Potter. Depositing organization: Johns Hopkins University and School of Medicine. Publication: Improved and expanded Q-system reagents for genetic manipulations. Riabinina O, Luginbuhl D, Marr E, Liu S, Wu MN, Luo L, Potter CJ. Nat Methods. 2015 Jan 12. doi: 10.1038/nmeth.3250. PubMed 25581800.
Backbone
  Vector backbone: pattB
  Backbone size w/o insert (bp): 7400
  Total vector size (bp): 12561
  Modifications to backbone: Introduced synaptobrevin promoter
  Vector type: Insect Expression
  Selectable markers: white
Growth in bacteria
  Bacterial resistance: Ampicillin, 100 μg/mL
  Growth temperature: 37°C
  Growth strain: DH5alpha
  Copy number: Unknown
Gene/Insert
  Gene/Insert name: LexABD-G4MD-QFAD (alt names: LexA DNA binding domain; GAL4 middle domain; QF activation domain)
  Species: Synthetic
  Insert size (bp): 2991
  Cloning method: Restriction Enzyme; 5′ cloning site EcoRI (not destroyed); 3′ cloning site AatII (not destroyed)
  Sequencing primers: 5′ SYBFOR5: TGGAAGACAGTGAAAGAGGC; 3′ hsp70REV-SEQ:GCAAACTCACTCCCTGACA
Terms and licenses: Academic/Nonprofit Terms; Industry Terms: Not Available to Industry
Depositor comments: Please see this additional reference https://www.ncbi.nlm.nih.gov/pubmed/20434990 for more information on the Q-system.
How to cite: pattB-synaptobrevin-15-LexABD-G4MD-QFAD-hsp70 was a gift from Christopher Potter (Addgene plasmid # 46124 ; http://n2t.net/addgene:46124 ; RRID:Addgene_46124)
