>Addgene plasmid #46124 | pattB-synaptobrevin-15-LexABD-G4MD-QFAD-hsp70 | addgene partial sequence | sequence record 68189 | SYBFOR5 5'-TGGAAGACAGTGAAAGAGGC-3'
ATCATCGACAGCCGAATTCCAAAATGCCACCCAAGAAGAAGCGAAAAGTAGAAGATCCAATGAAGGCTCT
CACGGCCCGACAACAGGAAGTTTTTGATTTGATACGGGATCATATATCCCAAACGGGTATGCCTCCGACC
CGCGCAGAGATAGCACAGCGACTGGGCTTTCGATCGCCTAACGCCGCGGAGGAGCACTTGAAGGCACTGG
CCCGCAAGGGTGTCATTGAAATCGTGTCCGGTGCGAGCCGCGGAATCCGGCTGTTGCAGGAGGAGGAAGA
GGGCCTGCCACTGGTGGGACGCGTGGCCGCTGGCGAGCCGCTGCTGGCCCAGCAACACATAGAGGGACAC
TATCAGGTGGACCCCTCCTTGTTTAAGCCAAATGCTGATTTCCTGTTGCGGGTGTCGGGAATGTCCATGA
AGGACATCGGTATTATGGATGGTGACCTCCTCGCCGTCCATAAGACACAGGATGTCAGGAACGGCCAGGT
AGTCGTTGCCAGGATAGACGATGAGGTCACTGTGAAACGTCTCAAGAAGCAAGGCAATAAGGTCGAGCTG
CTGCCGGAGAATAGCGAGTTCAAGCCGATCGTGGTGGATCTGCGACAGCAGTCCTTTACTATCGAGGGCT
TGGCCGTGGGTGTGATCCGCAACGGAGATTGGCTGGGATCCATCGACAGTGCGGCCCACCACGACAACAG
CACCATTCCACTGGACTTCATGCCTCGTGACGCACTGCATGGATTTGACTGGAGCGAGGAGGATGATATG
AGCGACGGACTCCCATTCCTGAAGACCGACCCCAATAACAATGGTTTCTTTGGCGACGGCAGCCTGCTGT
GTATCCTGCGAAGTATTGGTTTTAAGCCGGAAA
