>Addgene plasmid #46124 | pattB-synaptobrevin-15-LexABD-G4MD-QFAD-hsp70 | addgene partial sequence | sequence record 68533 | hsp70REV-SEQ 5'-GCAAACTCACTCCCTGACA-3'
AATATATTCTATTTATTAACCAAGTAGCTAATATAGCTAAAATCAATTTGTTGCTAACTTAAAACTAACA
TAATTATGTATTAGTTATTTACATTCTTTTGGTTGGTTACAACCAAATAAATAATATCACTTTTAAAAAC
TTAAGCCAGGAACTGAATAATTTTCTATTTGGCTTTAGTCGACGGTATCGATAGACGTCATCACTGTTCG
TATGTATTAATGTCGGAGAAGTTACATCCAGGAACGAATCCCAGATTGGTCATAAACTGTGGGTCGACAT
CCACAGCGTCCGTGTATTCAATGCTAGCCAAATCGTCAACCATGGCATCGTAATCAACGGTCGAGTAACC
AAAGTTCGCCATTGGAACCAGATTCGAGTGGTACGGCGGGTGATTGGTCGTGCTGTCAACATACGGAGGA
GGCGGTCGGGGGGGGGCGCCACCGGGAGCGAGAGCGACGGAAGCTTCATTAAGGTGCGTAGCCGGTGGCG
GGTAAGTAGAGAGGATACCATGTGTATTTACGCTTCCATAATCGTTGGTCTGAGTGATAGCATCGAGAGC
TGCATCGGANTTATACGGAGTGGGGTTGGGAATACCGTTGAAGCGGTCGTTGACGGGGTTAATGCTGGTA
CTGAGAGGCTGCTCCATCACGTGCGGCATTATCGAGGCCGTANCCGTGGCGGTAGGAGGGAGCTCCAACT
GACGCGTAAGTGGCACCAGACTCTGCAGTTGCTGCTGTTGTCCCAGGAATGGGGTAACGCTACGATGCGA
CGGGGTCGATCGGGGTATAGTGACAGGGGAGTTGCGGGATGGTGGGCGGTTGCTGA
